>Addgene plasmid #48312 | pET StrepII TEV expression vector with BioBrick polypromoter restriction sites (14-R) | depositor full sequence | sequence record 69794 | Full Sequence
GGCACCATGCATCGATCCCGCGAAATGCGGCCGCTTAATTAAGGCATCAAATAAAACGAAAGGCTCAGTC
GAAAGACTGGGCCTTTCGTTTTATCTGTTGTTTGTCGGTGAGTCCTTCCAGTCTGGGCGAAAGCGCGGTC
GATCAAATTAAGCAGAAGGCCATCCTGACGGATGGCCTTTTTGCGTTTCTATCGATCCCGCGAAATTAAT
ACGACTCACTATAGGCCCCTCTAGAAATAATTTTGTTTAACTTTAAGAAGGAGATATACCATGGCTAGCT
GGAGCCACCCGCAGTTCGAAAAAGGCGCCGAAAACCTGTACTTCCAATCCAATATTGGAAGTGGATAACT
GGCTGCTGCCACCGCTGAGCATAGCATAACCCCTTGGGGCCTCTAAACGGGTCTTGAGGGGTTTTTTGCT
GAAAGGAGGAACTATATCAAGTCCCGAAGTAGCTGTCAGACTGCTGGCGACCGCCGCAACTAGTGGCGTC
ATGCGTGCCGTATGGTCTTTCGCCTGTAGACGCCCTACAAGCCGTACTAAAGTGGAAAGACCCGCAAAAG
GTATCGCGATCGCCCTGCAGGGAACTATATCCGACTAGTAGCCCGCCTAATGAGCGGGCTTTTTTTTAAT
TCCCCTATTTGTTTATTTTTCTAAATACATTCAAATATGTATCCGCTCATGAGACAATAACCCTGATAAA
TGCTTCGAAAAAGGAAGAGTATGAGTATTCAACATTTCCGTGTCGCCCTTATTCCCTTTTTTGCGGCATT
TTGCCTTCCTGTTTTTGCTCACCCAGAAACGCTCGTGAAAGTAAAAGACGCAGAGGACCAATTGGGGGCA
CGAGTGGGATACATAGAACTGGACTTGAATAGCGGTAAAATCCTTGAGAGTTTTCGCCCTGAAGAGCGTT
TTCCAATGATGAGCACTTTCAAAGTTCTGCTATGTGGAGCAGTATTATCCCGTGTAGATGCGGGGCAAGA
GCAACTCGGACGACGAATACACTATTCGCAGAATGACTTGGTTGAATACTCCCCAGTGACAGAAAAGCAC
CTTACGGACGGAATGACGGTAAGAGAATTATGTAGTGCCGCCATAACGATGAGTGATAACACTGCGGCGA
ACTTACTTCTGACAACCATCGGTGGACCGAAGGAATTAACCGCTTTTTTGCACAATATGGGAGACCATGT
AACTCGCCTTGACCGTTGGGAACCAGAACTGAATGAAGCCATACCAAACGACGAGCGAGACACCACAATG
CCTGCGGCAATGGCAACAACATTACGCAAACTATTAACTGGCGAACTACTTACTCTGGCTTCACGGCAAC
AATTAATAGACTGGCTTGAAGCGGATAAAGTTGCAGGACCACTACTGCGTTCGGCACTTCCTGCTGGCTG
GTTTATTGCTGATAAATCTGGGGCAGGAGAGCGTGGTTCACGGGGTATCATTGCCGCACTTGGACCAGAT
GGTAAGCCTTCCCGTATCGTAGTTATCTACACGACGGGTAGTCAGGCAACTATGGACGAACGAAATAGAC
AGATTGCTGAAATAGGGGCTTCACTGATTAAGCATTGGTAAACCGATACAATTAAAGGCTCCTTTTGGAG
CCTTTTTTTTTGGACGGACCGGTAGAAAAGATCAAAGGATCTTCTTGAGATCCTTTTTTTCTGCGCGTAA
TCTGCTGCTTGCAAACAAAAAAACCACCGCTACCAGCGGTGGTTTGTTTGCCGGATCAAGAGCTACCAAC
TCTTTTTCCGAAGGTAACTGGCTTCAGCAGAGCGCAGATACCAAATACTGTCCTTCTAGTGTAGCCGTAG
TTAGGCCACCACTTCAAGAACTCTGTAGCACCGCCTACATACCTCGCTCTGCTAATCCTGTTACCAGTGG
CTGCTGCCAGTGGCGATAAGTCGTGTCTTACCGGGTTGGACTCAAGACGATAGTTACCGGATAAGGCGCA
GCGGTCGGGCTGAACGGGGGGTTCGTGCACACAGCCCAGCTTGGAGCGAACGACCTACACCGAACTGAGA
TACCTACAGCGTGAGCTATGAGAAAGCGCCACGCTTCCCGAAGGGAGAAAGGCGGACAGGTATCCGGTAA
GCGGCAGGGTCGGAACAGGAGAGCGCACGAGGGAGCTTCCAGGGGGAAACGCCTGGTATCTTTATAGTCC
TGTCGGGTTTCGCCACCTCTGACTTGAGCGTCGATTTTTGTGATGCTCGTCAGGGGGGCGGAGCCTATGG
AAAAACGCCAGCAACGCGGCCTTTTTACGGTTCCTGGCCTTTTGCTGGCCTTTTGCTCACATGTTCTTTC
CTGCGTTATCCCCTGATTCTGTGGATAACCGTATTACCGCCTTTGAGTGAGCTGATACCGCTCGCCGCAG
CCGAACGACCGAGCGCAGCGAGTCAGTGAGCGAGGAAGCGGAAGAGCGCCTGATGCGGTATTTTCTCCTT
ACGCATCTGTGCGGTATTTCACACCGCAATGGTGCACTCTCAGTACAATCTGCTCTGATGCCGCATAGTT
AAGCCAGTATACACTCCGCTATCGCTACGTGACTGGGTCATGGCTGCGCCCCGACACCCGCCAACACCCG
CTGACGCGCCCTGACGGGCTTGTCTGCTCCCGGCATCCGCTTACAGACAAGCTGTGACCGTCTCCGGGAG
CTGCATGTGTCAGAGGTTTTCACCGTCATCACCGAAACGCGCGAGGCAGCTGCGGTAAAGCTCATCAGCG
TGGTCGTGAAGCGATTCACAGATGTCTGCCTGTTCATCCGCGTCCAGCTCGTTGAGTTTCTCCAGAAGCG
TTAATGTCTGGCTTCTGATAAAGCGGGCCATGTTAAGGGCGGTTTTTTCCTGTTTGGTCACTGATGCCTC
CGTGTAAGGGGGATTTCTGTTCATGGGGTAATGATACCGATGAAACGAGAGAGGATGCTCACGATACGGG
TTACTGATGATGAACATGCCCGGTTACTGGAACGTTGTGAGGGTAAACAACTGGCGGTATGGATGCGGCG
GGACCAGAGAAAAATCACTCAGGGTCAATGCCAGCGCTTCGTTAATACAGATGTAGGTGTT
Features (pLannotate 1.2.2; 15 found; start..end, strand, type, name):
     48..94      +  terminator     rrnB T1 terminator: transcription terminator T1 from the E. coli rrnB gene
    154..181     +  terminator     rrnB T2 terminator: transcription terminator T2 from the E. coli rrnB gene
    207..225     +  promoter       T7 promoter: promoter for bacteriophage T7 RNA polymerase
    242..264     +  RBS            RBS: efficient ribosome binding site from bacteriophage T7 gene 10 (Olins and Rangwala, 1989)
    280..302     +  CDS            Strep-Tag II (fragment): peptide that binds Strep-Tactin®, an engineered form of streptavidin
    310..326     +  CDS            TEV site (fragment): tobacco etch virus (TEV) protease recognition and cleavage site
    350..368     +  CDS            SET1 (fragment): solubility-enhancement tag derived from T7 phage gene 10B
    372..418     +  terminator     T7 terminator: transcription terminator for bacteriophage T7 RNA polymerase
    632..706     +  promoter       AmpR promoter (fragment): bla
    721..1578    +  CDS            bla: BLAT_ECOLX - Experimental evidence at protein level: Swiss-Prot protein existence level 1. TEM-type are the most prevalent beta-lactamases in enterobacteria; they hydrolyze the beta-lactam bond in susceptible beta-lactam antibiotics, thus conferring resistance to penicillins and cephalosporins. TEM-3 and TEM-4 are capable of hydrolyzing cefotaxime and ceftazidime. TEM-5 is capable of hydrolyzing ceftazidime. TEM-6 is capable of hydrolyzing ceftazidime and aztreonam. TEM-8/CAZ-2, TEM- 16/CAZ-7 and TEM-24/CAZ-6 are markedly active against ceftazidime. IRT- 4 shows resistance to beta-lactamase in
   1585..1624    +  terminator     fd terminator: central terminator from bacteriophage fd (Otsuka and Kunisawa, 1982)
   1655..2243    +  rep_origin     ori: high-copy-number ColE1/pMB1/pBR322/pUC origin of replication
   2429..2568    -  misc_feature   bom: basis of mobility region from pBR322
   2670..2861    -  CDS            rop: Rop protein, which maintains plasmids at low copy number; rop
   2901..3011    +  CDS            mbeC (fragment): MBEC_ECOLX - Experimental evidence at protein level: Swiss-Prot protein existence level 1. Required for efficient mobilization of ColE1 plasmid and is thus essential to promote the specific transfer of the plasmid during conjugation. Probably functions by inducing DNA bending, helping the MbeA relaxase to melt the DNA around the nic site and cleave the phosphodiester bond. Binds specifically double-stranded DNA (dsDNA) containing the ColE1 oriT but does not recognize the inverted repeat (IR). From Escherichia coli.
