[The description below was written by a language model from this plasmid's Addgene catalogue record and pLannotate feature annotations shown in this document.]
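Description:
pET StrepII TEV expression vector with BioBrick polypromoter restriction sites (14-R) is a compact (about 3.1 kb) empty pET-derived backbone for protein expression in E. coli. It replicates from a ColE1/pBR322-type origin. The bom region and the rop gene are retained, consistent with its listing as a low-copy plasmid, and selection is by ampicillin through the bla (TEM beta-lactamase) gene. No insert is present. The vector is meant to receive an open reading frame by ligation-independent cloning (LIC) after linearisation at an SspI site.

The expression cassette is preceded by the rrnB T1 and T2 terminators, which insulate it from upstream transcription. It consists of a T7 promoter, the phage T7 gene 10 ribosome binding site, an N-terminal Strep-tag II followed by a TEV protease cleavage site, the cloning junction, and a T7 terminator. A cloned protein can therefore be purified on Strep-Tactin resin and the tag then removed with TEV protease. The short "SET1" fragment called just before the terminator is probably an annotation match to residual pET sequence rather than a functional solubility tag.

The promoter has no lac operator. According to the depositor, the Series-14 "polypromoter" vectors allow several cassettes, each with its own T7 promoter, RBS and ORF, to be combined by BioBrick-style subcloning. This avoids the unpredictable expression levels seen when genes share a polycistronic message. Repeated LacO elements made such multi-gene plasmids unstable in standard expression strains, so the operator was removed, which allows use in strains such as Rosetta2. The cost is substantial leaky expression. The main application is co-expression of multi-protein complexes.
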