Addgene plasmid #48312: pET StrepII TEV expression vector with BioBrick polypromoter restriction sites (14-R)
Purpose: (Empty Backbone)
Depositing lab: Scott Gradia. Depositing organization: University of California, Berkeley.
Backbone
  Vector backbone: pET
  Backbone size (bp): 3071
  Vector type: Bacterial Expression
  Tag / fusion protein: StrepII (N terminal on backbone)
Growth in bacteria
  Bacterial resistance: Ampicillin, 100 μg/mL
  Growth temperature: 37°C
  Growth strain: XL1 Blue
  Copy number: Low Copy
Gene/Insert
  Gene/Insert name: None
Terms and licenses: Academic/Nonprofit Terms; Industry Terms: Not Available to Industry
Depositor comments: This plasmid is an empty vector to be used with a LIC cloning protocol. It has a TEV cleavable StrepII tag on the N-terminus and Amp resistance. To clone into this vector, add LIC fusion tags to the 5' end of your PCR primers. Forward - 5'TACTTCCAATCCAATGCA3' Reverse - 5'TTATCCACTTCCAATGTTATTA3' Linearize the plasmid with SspI and gel purify. When digesting the DNA with T4 polymerase for LIC, use dCTP for insert and dGTP for vector. The Series-14 plasmids were designed to overcome the unpredictable expression patterns of genes from a polycistronic message. As mentioned in the Series-2 and Series-9 polycistronic sections, often genes that express well from a single gene mRNA do not express at the same level when placed in a polycistronic message next to other genes. This effect is likely due to mRNA structure interfering with access to the ribosome binding site. When we first made our polypromoter plasmids we found that we could clone multiple genes together in the Xl1-Blue cells so that each possess a T7 promoter, followed by a Lac operator, followed by a ribosome binding site, followed by your open reading frame (T7-LacO-RBS-yORF). However, these multi-gene polypromoter plasmids were unable to be transformed into an expression strain such as BL-21 or Rosetta2. We then figured out that we needed a RecAexpression strain (like Rosetta-Blues) to successfully propagate our polypromoter plasmids. Although Rosetta-Blue cells propagated our plasmids, expression was not so great and we didn't want to rely on a specialized strain to perform our expression. Finally, we figured out that it was the LacO that follows the T7 promoter that was causing plasmid instability in our polypromoter system. Removal of the LacO allowed us to express our polypromoter plasmids in Rosetta2 cells and we have had much success with these plasmids since. Much like our Series- 2 plasmids, the Series-14 plasmids are going to give a substantial amount of leaky expression. However, even with this shortcoming, we have found Series-14 to be a valuable resource for expressing multi-protein complexes. Cloning into the Series-14 plasmids and subsequent biobrick subcloning is performed exactly as described for the Series-9 plasmids. More information on this vector can be found through http://qb3.berkeley.edu/qb3/macrolab/
How to cite: pET StrepII TEV expression vector with BioBrick polypromoter restriction sites (14-R) was a gift from Scott Gradia (Addgene plasmid # 48312 ; http://n2t.net/addgene:48312 ; RRID:Addgene_48312)
