>Addgene plasmid #48312 | pET StrepII TEV expression vector with BioBrick polypromoter restriction sites (14-R) | addgene partial sequence | sequence record 71570 | rrnB-T1-term-F 5'-ACGAAAGGCTCAGTCGAAAG-3'
TCTGTTGTTTGTCGGTGAGTCCTTCCAGTCTGGGCGAAAGCGCGGTCGATCAAATTAAGCAGAAGGCCAT
CCTGACGGATGGCCTTTTTGCGTTTCTATCGATCCCGCGAAATTAATACGACTCACTATAGGCCCCTCTA
GAAATAATTTTGTTTAACTTTAAGAAGGAGATATACCATGGCTAGCTGGAGCCACCCGCAGTTCGAAAAA
GGCGCCGAAAACCTGTACTTCCAATCCAATATTGGAAGTGGATAACTGGCTGCTGCCACCGCTGAGCATA
GCATAACCCCTTGGGGCCTCTAAACGGGTCTTGAGGGGTTTTTTGCTGAAAGGAGGAACTATATCAAGTC
CCGAAGTAGCTGTCAGACTGCTGGCGACCGCCGCAACTAGTGGCGTCATGCGTGCCGTATGGTCTTTCGC
CTGTAGACGCCCTACAAGCCGTACTAAAGTGGAAAGACCCGCAAAAGGTATCGCGATCGCCCTGCAGGGA
ACTATATCCGACTAGTAGCCCGCCTAATGAGCGGGCTTTTTTTTAATTCCCCTATTTGTTTATTTTTCTA
AATACATTCAAATATGTATCCGCTCATGAGACAATAACCCTGATAAATGCTTCGAAAAAGGAAGAGTATG
AGTATTCAACATTTCCGTGTCGCCCTTATTCCCTTTTTTGCGGCATTTTGCCTTCCTGTTTTTGCTCACC
CAGAAACGCTCGTGAAAGTAAAAGACGCAGAGGACCAATTGGGGGCACGAGTGGGATACATAGAACTGGA
CTTGAATAGCGGTAAAATCCTTGAGAGTTTTCGCCCTGAAGAGCGTTTTCCAATGATGAGCACTTTCAAA
GTTCTGCTATGTGGAGCAGTATTATCCCGTGTAGATGCGGGGCAAGAGCAACTCGGACGACGAATACACT
ATTCGCAGAATGACTTGGTTGAATACTCCCCAGTGACAGAAAAGCACCTTACGGACGGAATGACGGTAAG
AGAATTATGTAGTGCCGCCATAACGATGAGTGATAACACTGCGGCGAACTTACTTCTGACAACCATCGGT
GGACCGAAGGAATTAACCGCTTTTT
